>Addgene plasmid #145842 | RRL.sin.cPPT.SFFV/Ace2.WPRE (MT136) | addgene full sequence | sequence record 297111 | Addgene NGS Result
AGGTGGCACTTTTCGGGGAAATGTGCGCGGAACCCCTATTTGTTTATTTTTCTAAATACATTCAAATATG
TATCCGCTCATGAGACAATAACCCTGATAAATGCTTCAATAATATTGAAAAAGGAAGAGTATGAGTATTC
AACATTTCCGTGTCGCCCTTATTCCCTTTTTTGCGGCATTTTGCCTTCCTGTTTTTGCTCACCCAGAAAC
GCTGGTGAAAGTAAAAGATGCTGAAGATCAGTTGGGTGCACGAGTGGGTTACATCGAACTGGATCTCAAC
AGCGGTAAGATCCTTGAGAGTTTTCGCCCCGAAGAACGTTTTCCAATGATGAGCACTTTTAAAGTTCTGC
TATGTGGCGCGGTATTATCCCGTATTGACGCCGGGCAAGAGCAACTCGGTCGCCGCATACACTATTCTCA
GAATGACTTGGTTGAGTACTCACCAGTCACAGAAAAGCATCTTACGGATGGCATGACAGTAAGAGAATTA
TGCAGTGCTGCCATAACCATGAGTGATAACACTGCGGCCAACTTACTTCTGACAACGATCGGAGGACCGA
AGGAGCTAACCGCTTTTTTGCACAACATGGGGGATCATGTAACTCGCCTTGATCGTTGGGAACCGGAGCT
GAATGAAGCCATACCAAACGACGAGCGTGACACCACGATGCCTGTAGCAATGGCAACAACGTTGCGCAAA
CTATTAACTGGCGAACTACTTACTCTAGCTTCCCGGCAACAATTAATAGACTGGATGGAGGCGGATAAAG
TTGCAGGACCACTTCTGCGCTCGGCCCTTCCGGCTGGCTGGTTTATTGCTGATAAATCTGGAGCCGGTGA
GCGTGGGTCTCGCGGTATCATTGCAGCACTGGGGCCAGATGGTAAGCCCTCCCGTATCGTAGTTATCTAC
ACGACGGGGAGTCAGGCAACTATGGATGAACGAAATAGACAGATCGCTGAGATAGGTGCCTCACTGATTA
AGCATTGGTAACTGTCAGACCAAGTTTACTCATATATACTTTAGATTGATTTAAAACTTCATTTTTAATT
TAAAAGGATCTAGGTGAAGATCCTTTTTGATAATCTCATGACCAAAATCCCTTAACGTGAGTTTTCGTTC
CACTGAGCGTCAGACCCCGTAGAAAAGATCAAAGGATCTTCTTGAGATCCTTTTTTTCTGCGCGTAATCT
GCTGCTTGCAAACAAAAAAACCACCGCTACCAGCGGTGGTTTGTTTGCCGGATCAAGAGCTACCAACTCT
TTTTCCGAAGGTAACTGGCTTCAGCAGAGCGCAGATACCAAATACTGTTCTTCTAGTGTAGCCGTAGTTA
GGCCACCACTTCAAGAACTCTGTAGCACCGCCTACATACCTCGCTCTGCTAATCCTGTTACCAGTGGCTG
CTGCCAGTGGCGATAAGTCGTGTCTTACCGGGTTGGACTCAAGACGATAGTTACCGGATAAGGCGCAGCG
GTCGGGCTGAACGGGGGGTTCGTGCACACAGCCCAGCTTGGAGCGAACGACCTACACCGAACTGAGATAC
CTACAGCGTGAGCTATGAGAAAGCGCCACGCTTCCCGAAGGGAGAAAGGCGGACAGGTATCCGGTAAGCG
GCAGGGTCGGAACAGGAGAGCGCACGAGGGAGCTTCCAGGGGGAAACGCCTGGTATCTTTATAGTCCTGT
CGGGTTTCGCCACCTCTGACTTGAGCGTCGATTTTTGTGATGCTCGTCAGGGGGGCGGAGCCTATGGAAA
AACGCCAGCAACGCGGCCTTTTTACGGTTCCTGGCCTTTTGCTGGCCTTTTGCTCACATGTTCTTTCCTG
CGTTATCCCCTGATTCTGTGGATAACCGTATTACCGCCTTTGAGTGAGCTGATACCGCTCGCCGCAGCCG
AACGACCGAGCGCAGCGAGTCAGTGAGCGAGGAAGCGGAAGAGCGCCCAATACGCAAACCGCCTCTCCCC
GCGCGTTGGCCGATTCATTAATGCAGCTGGCACGACAGGTTTCCCGACTGGAAAGCGGGCAGTGAGCGCA
ACGCAATTAATGTGAGTTAGCTCACTCATTAGGCACCCCAGGCTTTACACTTTATGCTTCCGGCTCGTAT
GTTGTGTGGAATTGTGAGCGGATAACAATTTCACACAGGAAACAGCTATGACCATGATTACGCCAAGCGC
GCAATTAACCCTCACTAAAGGGAACAAAAGCTGGAGCTGCAAGCTTAATGTAGTCTTATGCAATACTCTT
GTAGTCTTGCAACATGGTAACGATGAGTTAGCAACATGCCTTACAAGGAGAGAAAAAGCACCGTGCATGC
CGATTGGTGGAAGTAAGGTGGTACGATCGTGCCTTATTAGGAAGGCAACAGACGGGTCTGACATGGATTG
GACGAACCACTGAATTGCCGCATTGCAGAGATATTGTATTTAAGTGCCTAGCTCGATACATAAACGGGTC
TCTCTGGTTAGACCAGATCTGAGCCTGGGAGCTCTCTGGCTAACTAGGGAACCCACTGCTTAAGCCTCAA
TAAAGCTTGCCTTGAGTGCTTCAAGTAGTGTGTGCCCGTCTGTTGTGTGACTCTGGTAACTAGAGATCCC
TCAGACCCTTTTAGTCAGTGTGGAAAATCTCTAGCAGTGGCGCCCGAACAGGGACTTGAAAGCGAAAGGG
AAACCAGAGGAGCTCTCTCGACGCAGGACTCGGCTTGCTGAAGCGCGCACGGCAAGAGGCGAGGGGCGGC
GACTGGTGAGTACGCCAAAAATTTTGACTAGCGGAGGCTAGAAGGAGAGAGATGGGTGCGAGAGCGTCAG
TATTAAGCGGGGGAGAATTAGATCGCGATGGGAAAAAATTCGGTTAAGGCCAGGGGGAAAGAAAAAATAT
AAATTAAAACATATAGTATGGGCAAGCAGGGAGCTAGAACGATTCGCAGTTAATCCTGGCCTGTTAGAAA
CATCAGAAGGCTGTAGACAAATACTGGGACAGCTACAACCATCCCTTCAGACAGGATCAGAAGAACTTAG
ATCATTATATAATACAGTAGCAACCCTCTATTGTGTGCATCAAAGGATAGAGATAAAAGACACCAAGGAA
GCTTTAGACAAGATAGAGGAAGAGCAAAACAAAAGTAAGACCACCGCACAGCAAGGGGCCGCTGATCTTC
AGACCTGGAGGAGGAGATATGAGGGACAATTGGAGAAGTGAATTATATAAATATAAAGTAGTAAAAATTG
AACCATTAGGAGTAGCACCCACCAAGGCAAAGAGAAGAGTGGTGCAGAGAGAAAAAAGAGCAGTGGGAAT
AGGAGCTTTGTTCCTTGGGTTCTTGGGAGCAGCAGGAAGCACTATGGGCGCAGCGTCAATGACGCTGACG
GTACAGGCCAGACAATTATTGTCTGGTATAGTGCAGCAGCAGAACAATTTGCTGAGGGCTATTGAGGCGC
AACAGCATCTGTTGCAACTCACAGTCTGGGGCATCAAGCAGCTCCAGGCAAGAATCCTGGCTGTGGAAAG
ATACCTAAAGGATCAACAGCTCCTGGGGATTTGGGGTTGCTCTGGAAAACTCATTTGCACCACTGCTGTG
CCTTGGAATGCTAGTTGGAGTAATAAATCTCTGGAACAGATTTGGAATCACACGACCTGGATGGAGTGGG
ACAGAGAAATTAACAATTACACAAGCTTAATACACTCCTTAATTGAAGAATCGCAAAACCAGCAAGAAAA
GAATGAACAAGAATTATTGGAATTAGATAAATGGGCAAGTTTGTGGAATTGGTTTAACATAACAAATTGG
CTGTGGTATATAAAATTATTCATAATGATAGTAGGAGGCTTGGTAGGTTTAAGAATAGTTTTTGCTGTAC
TTTCTATAGTGAATAGAGTTAGGCAGGGATATTCACCATTATCGTTTCAGACCCACCTCCCAACCCCGAG
GGGACCCGACAGGCCCGAAGGAATAGAAGAAGAAGGTGGAGAGAGAGACAGAGACAGATCCATTCGATTA
GTGAACGGATCTCGACGGTATCGGTTAACTTTTAAAAGAAAAGGGGGGATTGGGGGGTACAGTGCAGGGG
AAAGAATAGTAGACATAATAGCAACAGACATACAAACTAAAGAATTACAAAAACAAATTACAAAAATTCA
AAATTTTATCGATAATGAAAGACCCCACCTGTAGGTTTGGCAAGCTAGCTGCAGTAACGCCATTTTGCAA
GGCATGGAAAAATACCAAACCAAGAATAGAGAAGTTCAGATCAAGGGCGGGTACATGAAAATAGCTAACG
TTGGGCCAAACAGGATATCTGCGGTGAGCAGTTTCGGCCCCGGCCCGGGGCCAAGAACAGATGGTCACCG
CAGTTTCGGCCCCGGCCCGAGGCCAAGAACAGATGGTCCCCAGATATGGCCCAACCCTCAGCAGTTTCTT
AAGACCCATCAGATGTTTCCAGGCTCCCCCAAGGACCTGAAATGACCCTGCGCCTTATTTGAATTAACCA
ATCAGCCTGCTTCTCGCTTCTGTTCGCGCGCTTCTGCTTCCCGAGCTCTATAAAAGAGCTCACAACCCCT
CACTCGGCGCGCCAGTCCTCCGACAGACTGAGTCGCCCGGGGGGCGGCCGCATGTCAAGCTCTTCCTGGC
TCCTTCTCAGCCTTGTTGCTGTAACTGCTGCTCAGTCCACCATTGAGGAACAGGCCAAGACATTTTTGGA
CAAGTTTAACCACGAAGCCGAAGACCTGTTCTATCAAAGTTCACTTGCTTCTTGGAATTATAACACCAAT
ATTACTGAAGAGAATGTCCAAAACATGAATAATGCTGGGGACAAATGGTCTGCCTTTTTAAAGGAACAGT
CCACACTTGCCCAAATGTATCCACTACAAGAAATTCAGAATCTCACAGTCAAGCTTCAGCTGCAGGCTCT
TCAGCAAAATGGGTCTTCAGTGCTCTCAGAAGACAAGAGCAAACGGTTGAACACAATTCTAAATACAATG
AGCACCATCTACAGTACTGGAAAAGTTTGTAACCCAGATAATCCACAAGAATGCTTATTACTTGAACCAG
GTTTGAATGAAATAATGGCAAACAGTTTAGACTACAATGAGAGGCTCTGGGCTTGGGAAAGCTGGAGATC
TGAGGTCGGCAAGCAGCTGAGGCCATTATATGAAGAGTATGTGGTCTTGAAAAATGAGATGGCAAGAGCA
AATCATTATGAGGACTATGGGGATTATTGGAGAGGAGACTATGAAGTAAATGGGGTAGATGGCTATGACT
ACAGCCGCGGCCAGTTGATTGAAGATGTGGAACATACCTTTGAAGAGATTAAACCATTATATGAACATCT
TCATGCCTATGTGAGGGCAAAGTTGATGAATGCCTATCCTTCCTATATCAGTCCAATTGGATGCCTCCCT
GCTCATTTGCTTGGTGATATGTGGGGTAGATTTTGGACAAATCTGTACTCTTTGACAGTTCCCTTTGGAC
AGAAACCAAACATAGATGTTACTGATGCAATGGTGGACCAGGCCTGGGATGCACAGAGAATATTCAAGGA
GGCCGAGAAGTTCTTTGTATCTGTTGGTCTTCCTAATATGACTCAAGGATTCTGGGAAAATTCCATGCTA
ACGGACCCAGGAAATGTTCAGAAAGCAGTCTGCCATCCCACAGCTTGGGACCTGGGGAAGGGCGACTTCA
GGATCCTTATGTGCACAAAGGTGACAATGGACGACTTCCTGACAGCTCATCATGAGATGGGGCATATCCA
GTATGATATGGCATATGCTGCACAACCTTTTCTGCTAAGAAATGGAGCTAATGAAGGATTCCATGAAGCT
GTTGGGGAAATCATGTCACTTTCTGCAGCCACACCTAAGCATTTAAAATCCATTGGTCTTCTGTCACCCG
ATTTTCAAGAAGACAATGAAACAGAAATAAACTTCCTGCTCAAACAAGCACTCACGATTGTTGGGACTCT
GCCATTTACTTACATGTTAGAGAAGTGGAGGTGGATGGTCTTTAAAGGGGAAATTCCCAAAGACCAGTGG
ATGAAAAAGTGGTGGGAGATGAAGCGAGAGATAGTTGGGGTGGTGGAACCTGTGCCCCATGATGAAACAT
ACTGTGACCCCGCATCTCTGTTCCATGTTTCTAATGATTACTCATTCATTCGATATTACACAAGGACCCT
TTACCAATTCCAGTTTCAAGAAGCACTTTGTCAAGCAGCTAAACATGAAGGCCCTCTGCACAAATGTGAC
ATCTCAAACTCTACAGAAGCTGGACAGAAACTGTTCAATATGCTGAGGCTTGGAAAATCAGAACCCTGGA
CCCTAGCATTGGAAAATGTTGTAGGAGCAAAGAACATGAATGTAAGGCCACTGCTCAACTACTTTGAGCC
CTTATTTACCTGGCTGAAAGACCAGAACAAGAATTCTTTTGTGGGATGGAGTACCGACTGGAGTCCATAT
GCAGACCAAAGCATCAAAGTGAGGATAAGCCTAAAATCAGCTCTTGGAGATAAAGCATATGAATGGAACG
ACAATGAAATGTACCTGTTCCGATCATCTGTTGCATATGCTATGAGGCAGTACTTTTTAAAAGTAAAAAA
TCAGATGATTCTTTTTGGGGAGGAGGATGTGCGAGTGGCTAATTTGAAACCAAGAATCTCCTTTAATTTC
TTTGTCACTGCACCTAAAAATGTGTCTGATATCATTCCTAGAACTGAAGTTGAAAAGGCCATCAGGATGT
CCCGGAGCCGTATCAATGATGCTTTCCGTCTGAATGACAACAGCCTAGAGTTTCTGGGGATACAGCCAAC
ACTTGGACCTCCTAACCAGCCCCCTGTTTCCATATGGCTGATTGTTTTTGGAGTTGTGATGGGAGTGATA
GTGGTTGGCATTGTCATCCTGATCTTCACTGGGATCAGAGATCGGAAGAAGAAAAATAAAGCAAGAAGTG
GAGAAAATCCTTATGCCTCCATCGATATTAGCAAAGGAGAAAATAATCCAGGATTCCAAAACACTGATGA
TGTTCAGACCTCCTTTTAGCTCGACAATCAACCTCTGGATTACAAAATTTGTGAAAGATTGACTGGTATT
CTTAACTATGTTGCTCCTTTTACGCTATGTGGATACGCTGCTTTAATGCCTTTGTATCATGCTATTGCTT
CCCGTATGGCTTTCATTTTCTCCTCCTTGTATAAATCCTGGTTGCTGTCTCTTTATGAGGAGTTGTGGCC
CGTTGTCAGGCAACGTGGCGTGGTGTGCACTGTGTTTGCTGACGCAACCCCCACTGGTTGGGGCATTGCC
ACCACCTGTCAGCTCCTTTCCGGGACTTTCGCTTTCCCCCTCCCTATTGCCACGGCGGAACTCATCGCCG
CCTGCCTTGCCCGCTGCTGGACAGGGGCTCGGCTGTTGGGCACTGACAATTCCGTGGTGTTGTCGGGGAA
GCTGACGTCCTTTCCATGGCTGCTCGCCTGTGTTGCCACCTGGATTCTGCGCGGGACGTCCTTCTGCTAC
GTCCCTTCGGCCCTCAATCCAGCGGACCTTCCTTCCCGCGGCCTGCTGCCGGCTCTGCGGCCTCTTCCGC
GTCTTCGCCTTCGCCCTCAGACGAGTCGGATCTCCCTTTGGGCCGCCTCCCCGCCTGGAATTCGAGCTCG
GTACCTTTAAGACCAATGACTTACAAGGCAGCTGTAGATCTTAGCCACTTTTTAAAAGAAAAGGGGGGAC
TGGAAGGGCTAATTCACTCCCAACGAAGACAAGATCTGCTTTTTGCTTGTACTGGGTCTCTCTGGTTAGA
CCAGATCTGAGCCTGGGAGCTCTCTGGCTAACTAGGGAACCCACTGCTTAAGCCTCAATAAAGCTTGCCT
TGAGTGCTTCAAGTAGTGTGTGCCCGTCTGTTGTGTGACTCTGGTAACTAGAGATCCCTCAGACCCTTTT
AGTCAGTGTGGAAAATCTCTAGCAGTAGTAGTTCATGTCATCTTATTATTCAGTATTTATAACTTGCAAA
GAAATGAATATCAGAGAGTGAGAGGAACTTGTTTATTGCAGCTTATAATGGTTACAAATAAAGCAATAGC
ATCACAAATTTCACAAATAAAGCATTTTTTTCACTGCATTCTAGTTGTGGTTTGTCCAAACTCATCAATG
TATCTTATCATGTCTGGCTCTAGCTATCCCGCCCCTAACTCCGCCCAGTYCCGCCCATTCTCCGCCCCAT
GGCTGACTAATTTTTTTTATTTATGCAGAGGCCGAGGCCGCCTCGGCCTCTGAGCTATTCCAGAAGTAGT
GAGGAGGCTTTTTTGGAGGCCTAGGGACGTACCCAATTCGCCCTATAGTGAGTCGTATTACGCGCGCTCA
CTGGCCGTCGTTTTACAACGTCGTGACTGGGAAAACCCTGGCGTTACCCAACTTAATCGCCTTGCAGCAC
ATCCCCCTTTCGCCAGCTGGCGTAATAGCGAAGAGGCCCGCACCGATCGCCCTTCCCAACAGTTGCGCAG
CCTGAATGGCGAATGGG
[124 nt withheld, positions 8488-8611]
C
[91 nt withheld, positions 8613-8703]
A
[49 nt withheld, positions 8705-8753]
CCTTTGACGTTGGAGTCCACGTTCTTT
[37 nt withheld, positions 8781-8817]
ACCCTATCTCGGTCTATTCTTTTGATTTATAAGGGATTTTGCCGATTTCGGCCTATTGGTTAAAAAATGA
GCTGATTTAACAAAAATTTAACGCGAATTTTAACAAAATATTAACGCTTACAATTT
Features (pLannotate 1.2.2; 25 found; start..end, strand, type, name):
     26..130     +  promoter       AmpR promoter: bla
    131..991     +  CDS            AmpR: β-lactamase; bla; confers resistance to ampicillin, carbenicillin, and related antibiotics
   1162..1750    +  rep_origin     ori: high-copy-number ColE1/pMB1/pBR322/pUC origin of replication
   1933..2025    +  CDS            lacI (fragment): lac repressor; lacI; The lac repressor binds to the lac operator to inhibit transcription in E. coli. This inhibition can be relieved by adding lactose or isopropyl-β-D-thiogalactopyranoside (IPTG).
   2038..2059    +  protein_bind   CAP binding site: CAP binding activates transcription in the presence of cAMP. E. coli catabolite activator protein
   2074..2104    +  promoter       lac promoter: promoter for the E. coli lac operon
   2112..2128    +  protein_bind   lac operator: The lac repressor binds to the lac operator to inhibit transcription in E. coli. This inhibition can be relieved by adding lactose or isopropyl-β-D-thiogalactopyranoside (IPTG). lac repressor encoded by lacI
   2173..2191    +  promoter       T3 promoter: promoter for bacteriophage T3 RNA polymerase
   2219..2445    +  promoter       RSV promoter: Rous sarcoma virus enhancer/promoter
   2446..2626    +  LTR            5' LTR (truncated): truncated 5' long terminal repeat (LTR) from HIV-1
   2673..2798    +  misc_feature   HIV-1 Ψ: packaging signal of human immunodeficiency virus type 1
   2782..3120    +  CDS            HIV-1 gag (fragment): gag protein from human immunodeficiency virus 1; gag
   3291..3524    +  misc_feature   RRE: The Rev response element (RRE) of HIV-1 allows for Rev-dependent mRNA export from the nucleus to the cytoplasm.
   3901..4001    +  CDS            Rev (fragment): human immunodeficiency virus 1 (HIV-1) Rev protein; rev; enhances nuclear export of unspliced and incompletely spliced viral mRNAs
   4020..4137    +  misc_feature   cPPT/CTS: central polypurine tract and central termination sequence of HIV-1
   4184..4591    +  promoter       SFFV promoter: spleen focus-forming virus long terminal repeat (LTR) promoter
   4602..7016    +  CDS            ACE2: ACE2_HUMAN - Experimental evidence at protein level: Swiss-Prot protein existence level 1. [Isoform 2]: (Microbial infection) Non-functional as a receptor for human coronavirus SARS-CoV-2. From Homo sapiens (Human).
   7026..7614    +  misc_feature   WPRE: woodchuck hepatitis virus posttranscriptional regulatory element
   7631..7699    +  CDS            nef (fragment): NEF_HV1Z2 - Experimental evidence at protein level: Swiss-Prot protein existence level 1. Extracellular Nef protein targets CD4(+) T-lymphocytes for apoptosis by interacting with CXCR4 surface receptors. From Human immunodeficiency virus type 1 group M subtype D (isolate Z2/CDC-Z34) (HIV-1).
   7701..7934    +  LTR            3' LTR (ΔU3): self-inactivating 3' long terminal repeat (LTR) from HIV-1
   8006..8127    +  polyA_signal   SV40 poly(A) signal: SV40 polyadenylation signal
   8146..8281    +  rep_origin     SV40 ori: SV40 origin of replication
   8302..8320    -  promoter       T7 promoter: promoter for bacteriophage T7 RNA polymerase
   8328..8483    +  CDS            lacZα (fragment): LacZα fragment of β-galactosidase; lacZ fragment
   8488..8916    +  rep_origin     f1 ori (sequence partly withheld): f1 bacteriophage origin of replication; arrow indicates direction of (+) strand synthesis
