[The description below was written by a language model from this plasmid's Addgene catalogue record and pLannotate feature annotations shown in this document.]
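Description:
RRL.sin.cPPT.SFFV/Ace2.WPRE (MT136) is a self-inactivating HIV-1-based lentiviral transfer vector, built on the RRL.sin.cPPT.SFFV.WPRE backbone, that carries a human ACE2 expression cassette for stable delivery into mammalian cells. The sequenced plasmid is about 8.9 kb. In bacteria it is maintained through a high-copy ColE1/pUC-type origin and selected with ampicillin via the β-lactamase gene. An f1 origin, an SV40 origin and residual lac, T3 and T7 elements from the parental cloning backbone are also present.

The vector genome is transcribed in producer cells from a Rous sarcoma virus enhancer/promoter fused to a truncated 5' LTR, a chimeric arrangement that makes genomic RNA production independent of Tat, as in third-generation systems. Downstream lie the HIV-1 Ψ packaging signal with a short gag fragment, the Rev response element for Rev-dependent nuclear export of the unspliced RNA, and the cPPT/CTS, which aids nuclear import of the reverse-transcribed genome. The internal cassette uses the spleen focus-forming virus LTR promoter to drive the roughly 2.4 kb human ACE2 coding sequence, followed by a WPRE to enhance transcript stability and expression. The 3' LTR carries the ΔU3 deletion, which is copied to the 5' end during reverse transcription and silences LTR promoter activity in the integrated provirus, and an SV40 polyadenylation signal follows it. No epitope tag, reporter or mammalian selection marker is annotated.

Because it lacks the viral structural and enzymatic genes, the plasmid must be complemented with separate packaging and envelope constructs. The record gives its purpose as ectopic expression of human ACE2, and the associated publication concerns SARS-CoV-2 replication and interferon responses in lung epithelial cells.
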