Addgene plasmid #145842: RRL.sin.cPPT.SFFV/Ace2.WPRE (MT136)
Purpose: Lentiviral vector genome to ectopically express human Ace2
Depositing lab: Caroline Goujon. Depositing organization: CNRS UMR 9004, Institut de Recherche en Infectiologie de Montpellier (IRIM). Publication: SARS-CoV-2 triggers an MDA-5-dependent interferon response which is unable to control replication in lung epithelial cells. Rebendenne A, Valadao ALC, Tauziet M, Maarifi G, Bonaventure B, McKellar J, Planes R, Nisole S, Arnaud-Arnould M, Moncorge O, Goujon C. J Virol. 2021 Jan 29. pii: JVI.02415-20. doi: 10.1128/JVI.02415-20. PubMed 33514628.
Backbone
  Vector backbone: RRL.sin.cPPT.SFFV.WPRE.
  Vector type: Mammalian Expression, Lentiviral
Growth in bacteria
  Bacterial resistance: Ampicillin, 100 μg/mL
  Growth temperature: 37°C
  Growth strain: NEB Stable
  Copy number: High Copy
Gene/Insert
  Gene/Insert name: human Ace2
  Species: H. sapiens (human)
  Insert size (bp): 2418
  Entrez Gene: ACE2 (a.k.a. ACEH)
  Promoter: SFFV
  Cloning method: Restriction Enzyme; 5′ cloning site XhoI (unknown if destroyed); 3′ cloning site SalI (unknown if destroyed)
Resource information
  A portion of this plasmid was derived from a plasmid made by: RRL.sin.cPPT.SFFV.WPRE
Terms and licenses: Academic/Nonprofit Terms; Industry Terms: Not Available to Industry
How to cite: RRL.sin.cPPT.SFFV/Ace2.WPRE (MT136) was a gift from Caroline Goujon (Addgene plasmid # 145842 ; http://n2t.net/addgene:145842 ; RRID:Addgene_145842)
