>Addgene plasmid #145842 | RRL.sin.cPPT.SFFV/Ace2.WPRE (MT136) | depositor partial sequence | sequence record 288282 | Insert sequence
ATGTCAAGCTCTTCCTGGCTCCTTCTCAGCCTTGTTGCTGTAACTGCTGCTCAGTCCACCATTGAGGAAC
AGGCCAAGACATTTTTGGACAAGTTTAACCACGAAGCCGAAGACCTGTTCTATCAAAGTTCACTTGCTTC
TTGGAATTATAACACCAATATTACTGAAGAGAATGTCCAAAACATGAATAATGCTGGGGACAAATGGTCT
GCCTTTTTAAAGGAACAGTCCACACTTGCCCAAATGTATCCACTACAAGAAATTCAGAATCTCACAGTCA
AGCTTCAGCTGCAGGCTCTTCAGCAAAATGGGTCTTCAGTGCTCTCAGAAGACAAGAGCAAACGGTTGAA
CACAATTCTAAATACAATGAGCACCATCTACAGTACTGGAAAAGTTTGTAACCCAGATAATCCACAAGAA
TGCTTATTACTTGAACCAGGTTTGAATGAAATAATGGCAAACAGTTTAGACTACAATGAGAGGCTCTGGG
CTTGGGAAAGCTGGAGATCTGAGGTCGGCAAGCAGCTGAGGCCATTATATGAAGAGTATGTGGTCTTGAA
AAATGAGATGGCAAGAGCAAATCATTATGAGGACTATGGGGATTATTGGAGAGGAGACTATGAAGTAAAT
GGGGTAGATGGCTATGACTACAGCCGCGGCCAGTTGATTGAAGATGTGGAACATACCTTTGAAGAGATTA
AACCATTATATGAACATCTTCATGCCTATGTGAGGGCAAAGTTGATGAATGCCTATCCTTCCTATATCAG
TCCAATTGGATGCCTCCCTGCTCATTTGCTTGGTGATATGTGGGGTAGATTTTGGACAAATCTGTACTCT
TTGACAGTTCCCTTTGGACAGAAACCAAACATAGATGTTACTGATGCAATGGTGGACCAGGCCTGGGATG
CACAGAGAATATTCAAGGAGGCCGAGAAGTTCTTTGTATCTGTTGGTCTTCCTAATATGACTCAAGGATT
CTGGGAAAATTCCATGCTAACGGACCCAGGAAATGTTCAGAAAGCAGTCTGCCATCCCACAGCTTGGGAC
CTGGGGAAGGGCGACTTCAGGATCCTTATGTGCACAAAGGTGACAATGGACGACTTCCTGACAGCTCATC
ATGAGATGGGGCATATCCAGTATGATATGGCATATGCTGCACAACCTTTTCTGCTAAGAAATGGAGCTAA
TGAAGGATTCCATGAAGCTGTTGGGGAAATCATGTCACTTTCTGCAGCCACACCTAAGCATTTAAAATCC
ATTGGTCTTCTGTCACCCGATTTTCAAGAAGACAATGAAACAGAAATAAACTTCCTGCTCAAACAAGCAC
TCACGATTGTTGGGACTCTGCCATTTACTTACATGTTAGAGAAGTGGAGGTGGATGGTCTTTAAAGGGGA
AATTCCCAAAGACCAGTGGATGAAAAAGTGGTGGGAGATGAAGCGAGAGATAGTTGGGGTGGTGGAACCT
GTGCCCCATGATGAAACATACTGTGACCCCGCATCTCTGTTCCATGTTTCTAATGATTACTCATTCATTC
GATATTACACAAGGACCCTTTACCAATTCCAGTTTCAAGAAGCACTTTGTCAAGCAGCTAAACATGAAGG
CCCTCTGCACAAATGTGACATCTCAAACTCTACAGAAGCTGGACAGAAACTGTTCAATATGCTGAGGCTT
GGAAAATCAGAACCCTGGACCCTAGCATTGGAAAATGTTGTAGGAGCAAAGAACATGAATGTAAGGCCAC
TGCTCAACTACTTTGAGCCCTTATTTACCTGGCTGAAAGACCAGAACAAGAATTCTTTTGTGGGATGGAG
TACCGACTGGAGTCCATATGCAGACCAAAGCATCAAAGTGAGGATAAGCCTAAAATCAGCTCTTGGAGAT
AAAGCATATGAATGGAACGACAATGAAATGTACCTGTTCCGATCATCTGTTGCATATGCTATGAGGCAGT
ACTTTTTAAAAGTAAAAAATCAGATGATTCTTTTTGGGGAGGAGGATGTGCGAGTGGCTAATTTGAAACC
AAGAATCTCCTTTAATTTCTTTGTCACTGCACCTAAAAATGTGTCTGATATCATTCCTAGAACTGAAGTT
GAAAAGGCCATCAGGATGTCCCGGAGCCGTATCAATGATGCTTTCCGTCTGAATGACAACAGCCTAGAGT
TTCTGGGGATACAGCCAACACTTGGACCTCCTAACCAGCCCCCTGTTTCCATATGGCTGATTGTTTTTGG
AGTTGTGATGGGAGTGATAGTGGTTGGCATTGTCATCCTGATCTTCACTGGGATCAGAGATCGGAAGAAG
AAAAATAAAGCAAGAAGTGGAGAAAATCCTTATGCCTCCATCGATATTAGCAAAGGAGAAAATAATCCAG
GATTCCAAAACACTGATGATGTTCAGACCTCCTTTTAG
